Addgene plasmid #204512: pHIT203
Purpose: Bacterial expression of C04F12.1 with 6xHis and maltose binding protein tags for in vitro assays
Depositing lab: Yuji Kohara. Depositing organization: National Institute of Genetics. Publication: A small RNA system ensures accurate homologous pairing and unpaired silencing of meiotic chromosomes. Tabara H, Mitani S, Mochizuki M, Kohara Y, Nagata K. EMBO J. 2023 Jun 1;42(11):e105002. doi: 10.15252/embj.2020105002. Epub 2023 Apr 20. PubMed 37078421.
Backbone
  Vector backbone: pHIT198 (derived from pET-28a)
  Backbone size w/o insert (bp): 6442
  Vector type: Bacterial Expression
Growth in bacteria
  Bacterial resistance: Kanamycin, 50 μg/mL
  Growth temperature: 37°C
  Growth strain: DH5alpha
  Copy number: Low Copy
Gene/Insert
  Gene/Insert name: C04F12.1 (C. elegans)
  Species: C. elegans (nematode)
  Promoter: T7lac
  Tag / fusion protein: 6xHis, MBP (N terminal on insert)
  Cloning method: Restriction Enzyme; 5′ cloning site NotI (unknown if destroyed); 3′ cloning site SalI (unknown if destroyed)
  Sequencing primers: 5′ MBP_sense; 3′ T7 terminator, reverse primer
Terms and licenses: Academic/Nonprofit Terms; Industry Terms: Not Available to Industry
How to cite: pHIT203 was a gift from Yuji Kohara (Addgene plasmid # 204512 ; http://n2t.net/addgene:204512 ; RRID:Addgene_204512)
