[The description below was written by a language model from this plasmid's Addgene catalogue record and pLannotate feature annotations shown in this document.]
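Description:
pHIT203 is a bacterial expression plasmid for producing the C. elegans protein C04F12.1 as a recombinant fusion for in vitro assays. It is built on pHIT198, a derivative of pET-28a, and the sequenced construct is about 9.2 kb. Propagation in E. coli relies on a pBR322-type ColE1 origin accompanied by the bom region and the rop gene, which holds the plasmid at low copy number, consistent with the catalogue entry. Selection is by kanamycin through an aminoglycoside phosphotransferase gene. An f1 phage origin is also present. Short tetracycline-resistance fragments and a predicted E. coli open reading frame appear to be backbone remnants rather than functional elements.

The expression cassette is driven by a T7 promoter followed by a lac operator (T7lac) and the strong phage T7 gene 10 ribosome binding site. The plasmid carries its own lacI gene and promoter, so transcription stays repressed until induced with IPTG in a host supplying T7 RNA polymerase. The reading frame begins with a histidine tag (annotated as a fragment of a composite tag), then a thrombin cleavage site, then a signal-sequence-free maltose binding protein that remains cytosolic and aids solubility and affinity purification. The C04F12.1 coding sequence was inserted downstream of MBP between NotI and SalI sites. It is not annotated in the feature table but presumably occupies the unannotated stretch between MBP and the terminator region. A further short histidine-tag match lies just before the T7 terminator, a typical pET-28a feature; the record lists only N-terminal tags, so whether it is translated in frame is not stated.
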