Features (pLannotate 1.2.2; 21 found; start..end, strand, type, name):
      1..19      +  promoter       T7 promoter: promoter for bacteriophage T7 RNA polymerase
     20..44      +  protein_bind   lac operator: The lac repressor binds to the lac operator to inhibit transcription in E. coli. This inhibition can be relieved by adding lactose or isopropyl-β-D-thiogalactopyranoside (IPTG). lac repressor encoded by lacI
     59..81      +  RBS            RBS: efficient ribosome binding site from bacteriophage T7 gene 10 (Olins and Rangwala, 1989)
    100..116     +  CDS            capTEV™ (fragment): composite tag for in vivo biotinylation, TEV protease cleavage, and 6xHis tagging
    127..144     +  CDS            thrombin site: thrombin recognition and cleavage site
    151..1251    +  CDS            MBP: maltose binding protein from E. coli; malE (mutated); This version of the gene does not encode a signal sequence, so MBP will remain in the cytosol.
   4049..4066    +  CDS            9xHis (fragment): 9xHis affinity tag
   4076..4125    +  CDS            SET1 (fragment): solubility-enhancement tag derived from T7 phage gene 10B
   4133..4180    +  terminator     T7 terminator: transcription terminator for bacteriophage T7 RNA polymerase
   4217..4645    +  rep_origin     f1 ori (sequence partly withheld): f1 bacteriophage origin of replication; arrow indicates direction of (+) strand synthesis
   4698..4755    +  promoter       AmpR promoter (fragment): bla
   4764..5579    -  CDS            KanR: aminoglycoside phosphotransferase; aph(3')-Ia; confers resistance to kanamycin in bacteria or G418 (Geneticin®) in eukaryotes
   5701..6289    +  rep_origin     ori: high-copy-number ColE1/pMB1/pBR322/pUC origin of replication
   6475..6614    -  misc_feature   bom: basis of mobility region from pBR322
   6716..6907    -  CDS            rop: Rop protein, which maintains plasmids at low copy number; rop
   6924..7304    +  CDS            YPB1_ECOLX: Protein predicted: Swiss-Prot protein existence level 4. From Escherichia coli.
   7376..7667    -  CDS            TcR (fragment): tetracycline efflux protein; tet; confers resistance to tetracycline
   7682..7703    -  protein_bind   CAP binding site: CAP binding activates transcription in the presence of cAMP. E. coli catabolite activator protein
   7716..8798    -  CDS            lacI: lac repressor; lacI; The lac repressor binds to the lac operator to inhibit transcription in E. coli. This inhibition can be relieved by adding lactose or isopropyl-β-D-thiogalactopyranoside (IPTG).
   8799..8876    -  promoter       lacI promoter: lacI
   8884..9163    -  CDS            TcR (fragment): tetracycline efflux protein; tet; confers resistance to tetracycline
>Addgene plasmid #204512 | pHIT203 | addgene full sequence | sequence record 403815 | Addgene NGS Result
TAATACGACTCACTATAGGGGAATTGTGAGCGGATAACAATTCCCCTCTAGAAATAATTTTGTTTAACTT
TAAGAAGGAGATATACCATGGGCAGCAGCCATCATCATCATCATCACAGCAGCGGCCTGGTGCCGCGCGG
CAGCCATAATATGAAAACTGAAGAAGGTAAACTGGTAATCTGGATTAACGGCGATAAAGGCTATAACGGT
CTCGCTGAAGTCGGTAAGAAATTCGAGAAAGATACCGGAATTAAAGTCACCGTTGAGCATCCGGATAAAC
TGGAAGAGAAATTCCCACAGGTTGCGGCAACTGGCGATGGCCCTGACATTATCTTCTGGGCACACGACCG
CTTTGGTGGCTACGCTCAATCTGGCCTGTTGGCTGAAATCACCCCGGACAAAGCGTTCCAGGACAAGCTG
TATCCGTTTACCTGGGATGCCGTACGTTACAACGGCAAGCTGATTGCTTACCCGATCGCTGTTGAAGCGT
TATCGCTGATTTATAACAAAGATCTGCTGCCGAACCCGCCAAAAACCTGGGAAGAGATCCCGGCGCTGGA
TAAAGAACTGAAAGCGAAAGGTAAGAGCGCGCTGATGTTCAACCTGCAAGAACCGTACTTCACCTGGCCG
CTGATTGCTGCTGACGGGGGTTATGCGTTCAAGTATGAAAACGGCAAGTACGACATTAAAGACGTGGGCG
TGGATAACGCTGGCGCGAAAGCGGGTCTGACCTTCCTGGTTGACCTGATTAAAAACAAACACATGAATGC
AGACACCGATTACTCCATCGCAGAAGCTGCCTTTAATAAAGGCGAAACAGCGATGACCATCAACGGCCCG
TGGGCATGGTCCAACATCGACACCAGCAAAGTGAATTATGGTGTAACGGTACTGCCGACCTTCAAGGGTC
AACCATCCAAACCGTTCGTTGGCGTGCTGAGCGCAGGTATTAACGCCGCCAGTCCGAACAAAGAGCTGGC
AAAAGAGTTCCTCGAAAACTATCTGCTGACTGATGAAGGTCTGGAAGCGGTTAATAAAGACAAACCGCTG
GGTGCCGTAGCGCTGAAGTCTTACGAGGAAGAGTTGGCGAAAGATCCACGTATTGCCGCCACTATGGAAA
ACGCCCAGAAAGGTGAAATCATGCCGAACATCCCGCAGATGTCCGCTTTCTGGTATGCCGTGCGTACTGC
GGTGATCAACGCCGCCAGCGGTCGTCAGACTGTCGATGAAGCCCTGAAAGACGCGCAGACTCATATGGCG
GCCGCAAAGGACGAGCAATCAGCTCCAGTAGTTCCAACTCCTGAATTGTCTCGTGTCTCTGTTTCCTCCA
ATCCTCCGACTCCTTCTGCAATTGAAAAACCTGTCCCTCTTCCTGTTCCATCGAAACCATTGTTCGAGTA
CGAACCTCCAGCACAACTGGAAGCTTTGGCTAAGAATAAGCCTGTGAAAGTGACAACCAACTCATACGAA
CTTGAGTTGAAGCCAACTCCTGTTTTTCGTTACGACGTCAGTGTTCTGAAGAGCTTTGACGATTCAACCA
GGGATCCAATTGAGCTTGCTGGCTCGAAAGGCGGCGATCGTCAGCGGCAAGCTGACTTGACGGAAATCGT
GAAAGTTGCTCTCACATTGGAAGGCCTTGGAAATCTGAACATCTTCTACGATGGCGCAGCGATGCTTTTC
ACAACTCAGAAATTCGAAACAAAAACGGAAAAGCAGCAAGCAATTTTCATGCCAATTCCGTCTGATCATC
CAAAGCTCTCAACATCTCTCAAAGAAAGCCAATTCGGAAGAGCTTCCGGAAAGTTCCACGTGTCCATCGA
GTTGAACTCGAAACAATCGGAACTAAATACAATCGATCTTCTCAATGAACGTCTGGATTCAGCAGCTTGT
CCAGTCACTCAGATGGCTCAAATCGCTCTGAGTGCAGAGGCCAAACAAAATGGCTTCATCATTTTGGATG
GAGGACATGAACTCTTCGATCAGAAGAATACAAGAAGAACAATTGGAAAAGATGGAGTTGAGGATATGGA
TGGAGTGGCTGCCAGTATAAAAATGGCTCAAGGAAATAAGAAAACTGGATCTGCACACTTGGTCATGGAC
TACAAAAAGAAGCAGTTCTTCAAGACTGGTCCATTGAAGGATTTGATAAAAGGAATCAATCCAAATCAGC
TCCGTTCATATCTCAAAGGTCTTCGTGTCCACACTACATACTCTCATCAATCAATCTTCATTGATGGAAT
TTCCAATGTCCCAATCGGAGAAATTAAACTTCCCGATGGTACTCCTCTTCTTGATGATTGTGCTCGAGTT
TCCGGAAAGCCCAAGAGCTTTTTTGATGCTTCCAAGCCTGCGGTTCAAGTTAACCAGTACAACAAACGGG
AAGGTAGACGTATGGTTTATAGCTTCCCTATCGAGAATTTACTGGTAAAACCAAACCAGAAACTGACTCA
GAACCATGGAGAACCACCGAGAAGCATCAAGCCGGAGCTGAGATTTGATCTCATAAGAAAGGTTGGAGAG
TCTGCAAAGCTTCTCTCTCCAAATCAGACACTGAAATCAATTGGTATTGCGATCAATCCAGAACCGATCG
TTGTTGAAGCTATGACTGTGCCAAAGCCAACCATTCTATACAAAGACGGAGCATTTACTTCTCCAGATCT
GTTAAACAGAACATCATGGGACGTTCAAGCACGTAACCACCAATCTCTAAAAGGCGGATTTGTGGAACCC
ATGAAGATCAACAAGATCTTGATTCTGTATAATAGTCAATCCTACAGTCAAGCAAGTCCAAAAGAAGCAG
TTGTCGAACTGCAATCAATTCTCAGCAAAAAAGCCAAAGATGTTGGAATGACAATTGGGCAAATTGATGT
GGAAGATCTCAATGATCCGGATATCATCGGAGCAATTGAAAACAAAATGACCATTCTAAAAACGAGCCAA
GTCAAGCCAATTGTGATCTACGCCGATCATACTAGTGAGGGTACCCACAGCACTTTGAAGCTTCAGGAAC
GATTGTGTGAGGTCATAACTCAACAAGTCGCTTTAGACAAATCATTGAAAAGAACACCTGGAAAAGTGAC
AGCAAACAACTTGTTGATGAAGCTCAATCTGAAGTATGGTGGCGTGAATCACAAAGTGCGAGTGGACAAT
AGCATTTCTCATCTCTGGGGAGACACTTCAAACACACTCATCATCTCATATGATGTGTGCCATTCTTCTG
GAAAAGTGTACAAGAAGGATGAGATTTGTGACGAGCCAAGCTGCGTTGGTTTTGGATTCAATGGAACCGC
TTGCCCCGAAGCATTCATTGGAGATTTCCATTACCAGCTCCCACGTCACGAACAAGTTGATGAACATCTT
CTGAAATTGAGAGCCAGATTCATGCTCAATCACTATATTACATCTCGTAAGAAGTATCCCCAACAAGTGG
TCATTTTGCGCGACGGAGTCTCTGAAGGACAACACAAAATGGTCAGAAACGAAGAGTTCCAGGCGATTAA
ACAGAGCATCATGAATGTTTTCAATGAAAAGAAGGCAAAGGCTCCGTCTTTTGCTCTTCTCGTTGTCACT
AAGCGTCATGCCAATCGGCTTTTGATTAAAGATCAGAATGGATATACGAATGTCCCACCGTTGACGGCAA
TTGACCAAACAATTGTGAAGAAGCAAGGAAATGAAGTCATCTTTGTGTCCCATTGTCCACTCAATGGTAC
CGCCCAACCAATTGTAATCAATACATTGGTCAACGATGGAATTTTCAAGACCAATGATCAATTGGTCCAG
TTCATCACAGCACTTTGCTGTGCTCATCAGAAGTCTACAAACATAGTGTCTCTCCCAGAGAGTATCTACG
CAGCTGACGAATACGCCAAAAGAGGAGCCGATTTGTTCCAGTCGTATAAACTGAAGCATCGAGATCTTCC
AACGACTACGATCGACGACTCGACCCAGCTCGACTACGAAAAAATCACCCTAATTCTCTGCTTCCAAACG
AGCTCTTTCAAAAATAAGAGAATTGCTTAACCCGGGTCGACTGCAGCGATCGCTCGAGCACCACCACCAC
CACCACTGAGATCCGGCTGCTAACAAAGCCCGAAAGGAAGCTGAGTTGGCTGCTGCCACCGCTGAGCAAT
AACTAGCATAACCCCTTGGGGCCTCTAAACGGGTCTTGAGGGGTTTTTTGCTGAAAGGAGGAACTATATC
CGGATTGGCGAATGGG
[124 nt withheld, positions 4217-4340]
C
[91 nt withheld, positions 4342-4432]
A
[49 nt withheld, positions 4434-4482]
CCTTTGACGTTGGAGTCCACGTTCTTT
[37 nt withheld, positions 4510-4546]
ACCCTATCTCGGTCTATTCTTTTGATTTATAAGGGATTTTGCCGATTTCGGCCTATTGGTTAAAAAATGA
GCTGATTTAACAAAAATTTAACGCGAATTTTAACAAAATATTAACGCTTACAATTTAGGTGGCACTTTTC
GGGGAAATGTGCGCGGAACCCCTATTTGTTTATTTTTCTAAATACATTCAAATATGTATCCGCTCATGAA
TTAATTCTTAGAAAAACTCATCGAGCATCAAATGAAACTGCAATTTATTCATATCAGGATTATCAATACC
ATATTTTTGAAAAAGCCGTTTCTGTAATGAAGGAGAAAACTCACCGAGGCAGTTCCATAGGATGGCAAGA
TCCTGGTATCGGTCTGCGATTCCGACTCGTCCAACATCAATACAACCTATTAATTTCCCCTCGTCAAAAA
TAAGGTTATCAAGTGAGAAATCACCATGAGTGACGACTGAATCCGGTGAGAATGGCAAAAGTTTATGCAT
TTCTTTCCAGACTTGTTCAACAGGCCAGCCATTACGCTCGTCATCAAAATCACTCGCATCAACCAAACCG
TTATTCATTCGTGATTGCGCCTGAGCGAGACGAAATACGCGATCGCTGTTAAAAGGACAATTACAAACAG
GAATCGAATGCAACCGGCGCAGGAACACTGCCAGCGCATCAACAATATTTTCACCTGAATCAGGATATTC
TTCTAATACCTGGAATGCTGTTTTCCCGGGGATCGCAGTGGTGAGTAACCATGCATCATCAGGAGTACGG
ATAAAATGCTTGATGGTCGGAAGAGGCATAAATTCCGTCAGCCAGTTTAGTCTGACCATCTCATCTGTAA
CATCATTGGCAACGCTACCTTTGCCATGTTTCAGAAACAACTCTGGCGCATCGGGCTTCCCATACAATCG
ATAGATTGTCGCACCTGATTGCCCGACATTATCGCGAGCCCATTTATACCCATATAAATCAGCATCCATG
TTGGAATTTAATCGCGGCCTAGAGCAAGACGTTTCCCGTTGAATATGGCTCATAACACCCCTTGTATTAC
TGTTTATGTAAGCAGACAGTTTTATTGTTCATGACCAAAATCCCTTAACGTGAGTTTTCGTTCCACTGAG
CGTCAGACCCCGTAGAAAAGATCAAAGGATCTTCTTGAGATCCTTTTTTTCTGCGCGTAATCTGCTGCTT
GCAAACAAAAAAACCACCGCTACCAGCGGTGGTTTGTTTGCCGGATCAAGAGCTACCAACTCTTTTTCCG
AAGGTAACTGGCTTCAGCAGAGCGCAGATACCAAATACTGTCCTTCTAGTGTAGCCGTAGTTAGGCCACC
ACTTCAAGAACTCTGTAGCACCGCCTACATACCTCGCTCTGCTAATCCTGTTACCAGTGGCTGCTGCCAG
TGGCGATAAGTCGTGTCTTACCGGGTTGGACTCAAGACGATAGTTACCGGATAAGGCGCAGCGGTCGGGC
TGAACGGGGGGTTCGTGCACACAGCCCAGCTTGGAGCGAACGACCTACACCGAACTGAGATACCTACAGC
GTGAGCTATGAGAAAGCGCCACGCTTCCCGAAGGGAGAAAGGCGGACAGGTATCCGGTAAGCGGCAGGGT
CGGAACAGGAGAGCGCACGAGGGAGCTTCCAGGGGGAAACGCCTGGTATCTTTATAGTCCTGTCGGGTTT
CGCCACCTCTGACTTGAGCGTCGATTTTTGTGATGCTCGTCAGGGGGGCGGAGCCTATGGAAAAACGCCA
GCAACGCGGCCTTTTTACGGTTCCTGGCCTTTTGCTGGCCTTTTGCTCACATGTTCTTTCCTGCGTTATC
CCCTGATTCTGTGGATAACCGTATTACCGCCTTTGAGTGAGCTGATACCGCTCGCCGCAGCCGAACGACC
GAGCGCAGCGAGTCAGTGAGCGAGGAAGCGGAAGAGCGCCTGATGCGGTATTTTCTCCTTACGCATCTGT
GCGGTATTTCACACCGCAATGGTGCACTCTCAGTACAATCTGCTCTGATGCCGCATAGTTAAGCCAGTAT
ACACTCCGCTATCGCTACGTGACTGGGTCATGGCTGCGCCCCGACACCCGCCAACACCCGCTGACGCGCC
CTGACGGGCTTGTCTGCTCCCGGCATCCGCTTACAGACAAGCTGTGACCGTCTCCGGGAGCTGCATGTGT
CAGAGGTTTTCACCGTCATCACCGAAACGCGCGAGGCAGCTGCGGTAAAGCTCATCAGCGTGGTCGTGAA
GCGATTCACAGATGTCTGCCTGTTCATCCGCGTCCAGCTCGTTGAGTTTCTCCAGAAGCGTTAATGTCTG
GCTTCTGATAAAGCGGGCCATGTTAAGGGCGGTTTTTTCCTGTTTGGTCACTGATGCCTCCGTGTAAGGG
GGATTTCTGTTCATGGGGGTAATGATACCGATGAAACGAGAGAGGATGCTCACGATACGGGTTACTGATG
ATGAACATGCCCGGTTACTGGAACGTTGTGAGGGTAAACAACTGGCGGTATGGATGCGGCGGGACCAGAG
AAAAATCACTCAGGGTCAATGCCAGCGCTTCGTTAATACAGATGTAGGTGTTCCACAGGGTAGCCAGCAG
CATCCTGCGATGCAGATCCGGAACATAATGGTGCAGGGCGCTGACTTCCGCGTTTCCAGACTTTACGAAA
CACGGAAACCGAAGACCATTCATGTTGTTGCTCAGGTCGCAGACGTTTTGCAGCAGCAGTCGCTTCACGT
TCGCTCGCGTATCGGTGATTCATTCTGCTAACCAGTAAGGCAACCCCGCCAGCCTAGCCGGGTCCTCAAC
GACAGGAGCACGATCATGCGCACCCGTGGGGCCGCCATGCCGGCGATAATGGCCTGCTTCTCGCCGAAAC
GTTTGGTGGCGGGACCAGTGACGAAGGCTTGAGCGAGGGCGTGCAAGATTCCGAATACCGCAAGCGACAG
GCCGATCATCGTCGCGCTCCAGCGAAAGCGGTCCTCGCCGAAAATGACCCAGAGCGCTGCCGGCACCTGT
CCTACGAGTTGCATGATAAAGAAGACAGTCATAAGTGCGGCGACGATAGTCATGCCCCGCGCCCACCGGA
AGGAGCTGACTGGGTTGAAGGCTCTCAAGGGCATCGGTCGAGATCCCGGTGCCTAATGAGTGAGCTAACT
TACATTAATTGCGTTGCGCTCACTGCCCGCTTTCCAGTCGGGAAACCTGTCGTGCCAGCTGCATTAATGA
ATCGGCCAACGCGCGGGGAGAGGCGGTTTGCGTATTGGGCGCCAGGGTGGTTTTTCTTTTCACCAGTGAG
ACGGGCAACAGCTGATTGCCCTTCACCGCCTGGCCCTGAGAGAGTTGCAGCAAGCGGTCCACGCTGGTTT
GCCCCAGCAGGCGAAAATCCTGTTTGATGGTGGTTAACGGCGGGATATAACATGAGCTGTCTTCGGTATC
GTCGTATCCCACTACCGAGATATCCGCACCAACGCGCAGCCCGGACTCGGTAATGGCGCGCATTGCGCCC
AGCGCCATCTGATCGTTGGCAACCAGCATCGCAGTGGGAACGATGCCCTCATTCAGCATTTGCATGGTTT
GTTGAAAACCGGACATGGCACTCCAGTCGCCTTCCCGTTCCGCTATCGGCTGAATTTGATTGCGAGTGAG
ATATTTATGCCAGCCAGCCAGACGCAGACGCGCCGAGACAGAACTTAATGGGCCCGCTAACAGCGCGATT
TGCTGGTGACCCAATGCGACCAGATGCTCCACGCCCAGTCGCGTACCGTCTTCATGGGAGAAAATAATAC
TGTTGATGGGTGTCTGGTCAGAGACATCAAGAAATAACGCCGGAACATTAGTGCAGGCAGCTTCCACAGC
AATGGCATCCTGGTCATCCAGCGGATAGTTAATGATCAGCCCACTGACGCGTTGCGCGAGAAGATTGTGC
ACCGCCGCTTTACAGGCTTCGACGCCGCTTCGTTCTACCATCGACACCACCACGCTGGCACCCAGTTGAT
CGGCGCGAGATTTAATCGCCGCGACAATTTGCGACGGCGCGTGCAGGGCCAGACTGGAGGTGGCAACGCC
AATCAGCAACGACTGTTTGCCCGCCAGTTGTTGTGCCACGCGGTTGGGAATGTAATTCAGCTCCGCCATC
GCCGCTTCCACTTTTTCCCGCGTTTTCGCAGAAACGTGGCTGGCCTGGTTCACCACGCGGGAAACGGTCT
GATAAGAGACACCGGCATACTCTGCGACATCGTATAACGTTACTGGTTTCACATTCACCACCCTGAATTG
ACTCTCTTCCGGGCGCTATCATGCCATACCGCGAAAGGTTTTGCGCCATTCGATGGTGTCCGGGATCTCG
ACGCTCTCCCTTATGCGACTCCTGCATTAGGAAGCAGCCCAGTAGTAGGTTGAGGCCGTTGAGCACCGCC
GCCGCAAGGAATGGTGCATGCAAGGAGATGGCGCCCAACAGTCCCCCGGCCACGGGGCCTGCCACCATAC
CCACGCCGAAACAAGCGCTCATGAGCCCGAAGTGGCGAGCCCGATCTTCCCCATCGGTGATGTCGGCGAT
ATAGGCGCCAGCAACCGCACCTGTGGCGCCGGTGATGCCGGCCACGATGCGTCCGGCGTAGAGGATCGAG
ATCTCGATCCCGCGAAAT
